>Addgene plasmid #219860 | NOLC1 atgRNA pDY2250 | addgene full sequence | sequence record 464563 | Addgene NGS Result
TCCTCCGATCGTTGTCAGAAGTAAGTTGGCCGCAGTGTTATCACTCATGGTTATGGCAGCACTGCATAAT
TCTCTTACTGTCATGCCATCCGTAAGATGCTTTTCTGTGACTGGTGAGTACTCAACCAAGTCATTCTGAG
AATAGTGTATGCGGCGACCGAGTTGCTCTTGCCCGGCGTCAATACGGGATAATACCGCGCCACATAGCAG
AACTTTAAAAGTGCTCATCATTGGAAAACGTTCTTCGGGGCGAAAACTCTCAAGGATCTTACCGCTGTTG
AGATCCAGTTCGATGTAACCCACTCGTGCACCCAACTGATCTTCAGCATCTTTTACTTTCACCAGCGTTT
CTGGGTGAGCAAAAACAGGAAGGCAAAATGCCGCAAAAAAGGGAATAAGGGCGACACGGAAATGTTGAAT
ACTCATACTCTTCCTTTTTCAATATTATTGAAGCATTTATCAGGGTTATTGTCTCATGAGCGGATACATA
TTTGAATGTATTTAGAAAAATAAACAAATAGGGGTTCCGCGCACATTTCCCCGAAAAGTGCCACCTGACG
TCGCTAGCTGTACAAAAAAGCAGGCTTTAAAGGAACCAATTCAGTCGACTGGATCCGGTACCAAGGTCGG
GCAGGAAGAGGGCCTATTTCCCATGATTCCTTCATATTTGCATATACGATACAAGGCTGTTAGAGAGATA
ATTAGAATTAATTTGACTGTAAACACAAAGATATTAGTACAAAATACGTGACGTAGAAAGTAATAATTTC
TTGGGTAGTTTGCAGTTTTAAAATTATGTTTTAAAATGGACTATCATATGCTTACCGTAACTTGAAAGTA
TTTCGATTTCTTGGCTTTATATATCTTGTGGAAAGGACGAAACACCGCGTATTGCCTGGAGGATGGGTTT
TAGAGCTAGAAATAGCAAGTTAAAATAAGGCTAGTCCGTTATCAACTTGAAAAAGTGGCACCGAGTCGGT
GCGAACCACGCGGCGAATGCCGGCGTCCGCCCCGGATGATCCTGACGACGGAGACCGCCGTCGTCGACAA
GCCGGCCTCCTCCAGGCAATTTTTTTTAAGCTTGGGCCGCTCGAGGTACCTCTCTACATATGACATGTGA
GCAAAAGGCCAGCAAAAGGCCAGGAACCGTAAAAAGGCCGCGTTGCTGGCGTTTTTCCATAGGCTCCGCC
CCCCTGACGAGCATCACAAAAATCGACGCTCAAGTCAGAGGTGGCGAAACCCGACAGGACTATAAAGATA
CCAGGCGTTTCCCCCTGGAAGCTCCCTCGTGCGCTCTCCTGTTCCGACCCTGCCGCTTACCGGATACCTG
TCCGCCTTTCTCCCTTCGGGAAGCGTGGCGCTTTCTCATAGCTCACGCTGTAGGTATCTCAGTTCGGTGT
AGGTCGTTCGCTCCAAGCTGGGCTGTGTGCACGAACCCCCCGTTCAGCCCGACCGCTGCGCCTTATCCGG
TAACTATCGTCTTGAGTCCAACCCGGTAAGACACGACTTATCGCCACTGGCAGCAGCCACTGGTAACAGG
ATTAGCAGAGCGAGGTATGTAGGCGGTGCTACAGAGTTCTTGAAGTGGTGGCCTAACTACGGCTACACTA
GAAGAACAGTATTTGGTATCTGCGCTCTGCTGAAGCCAGTTACCTTCGGAAAAAGAGTTGGTAGCTCTTG
ATCCGGCAAACAAACCACCGCTGGTAGCGGTGGTTTTTTTGTTTGCAAGCAGCAGATTACGCGCAGAAAA
AAAGGATCTCAAGAAGATCCTTTGATCTTTTCTACGGGGTCTGACGCTCAGTGGAACGAAAACTCACGTT
AAGGGATTTTGGTCATGAGATTATCAAAAAGGATCTTCACCTAGATCCTTTTAAATTAAAAATGAAGTTT
TAAATCAATCTAAAGTATATATGAGTAAACTTGGTCTGACAGTTACCAATGCTTAATCAGTGAGGCACCT
ATCTCAGCGATCTGTCTATTTCGTTCATCCATAGTTGCCTGACTCCCCGTCGTGTAGATAACTACGATAC
GGGAGGGCTTACCATCTGGCCCCAGTGCTGCAATGATACCGCGAGATCCACGCTCACCGGCTCCAGATTT
ATCAGCAATAAACCAGCCAGCCGGAAGGGCCGAGCGCAGAAGTGGTCCTGCAACTTTATCCGCCTCCATC
CAGTCTATTAATTGTTGCCGGGAAGCTAGAGTAAGTAGTTCGCCAGTTAATAGTTTGCGCAACGTTGTTG
CCATTGCTACAGGCATCGTGGTGTCACGCTCGTCGTTTGGTATGGCTTCATTCAGCTCCGGTTCCCAACG
ATCAAGGCGAGTTACATGATCCCCCATGTTGTGCAAAAAAGCGGTTAGCTCCTTCGG
Features (pLannotate 1.2.2; 6 found; start..end, strand, type, name):
    427..531     -  promoter       AmpR promoter: bla
    569..586     +  protein_bind   attB1 (fragment): mutant version of attB; recombination site for the Gateway® BP reaction BP Clonase™
    638..878     +  promoter       U6 promoter: RNA polymerase III promoter for human U6 snRNA
    907..982     +  misc_RNA       gRNA scaffold: guide RNA scaffold for the Streptococcus pyogenes CRISPR/Cas9 system
   1174..1762    -  rep_origin     ori: high-copy-number ColE1/pMB1/pBR322/pUC origin of replication
   1933..426     -  CDS            AmpR (across the origin): β-lactamase; bla; confers resistance to ampicillin, carbenicillin, and related antibiotics
