[The description below was written by a language model from this plasmid's Addgene catalogue record and pLannotate feature annotations shown in this document.]
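Description:
NOLC1 atgRNA pDY2250 is a small (about 2.4 kb) CRISPR guide-expression plasmid built on the pU6-pegRNA-GG-acceptor backbone, a Golden Gate acceptor vector designed for cloning prime editing guide RNAs. It is propagated in E. coli through a high-copy ColE1/pUC-type origin of replication and selected with ampicillin via a β-lactamase (AmpR) gene driven by its own bla promoter. The plasmid carries no mammalian selection marker or reporter in the annotated features, so it functions purely as a transient RNA expression construct for delivery into mammalian cells.

The payload is a single RNA polymerase III cassette: the human U6 promoter drives a transcript containing a spacer followed by the Streptococcus pyogenes Cas9 guide RNA scaffold. The annotated space downstream of the scaffold is where the 3' extension of a pegRNA would sit, although that region is not itself annotated in the feature table. The insert is described as an attachment-site pegRNA (atgRNA) targeting the human NOLC1 locus. In an atgRNA, the 3' extension encodes a primer binding site and a reverse-transcription template that specifies an integrase attachment site, so that a prime editor writes that landing site into the genome at the targeted position. In the PASTE approach, with which this plasmid is associated, a serine integrase then uses the newly installed site to insert a kilobase-scale DNA cargo. A short attB1 fragment annotated upstream of the U6 promoter appears to be a backbone remnant rather than a functional Gateway element. The exact spacer, the template, and the identity of the encoded attachment site are not stated in the record.
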