Addgene plasmid #219860: NOLC1 atgRNA pDY2250
Purpose: attachment site pegRNA for human NOLC1
Depositing lab: Omar Abudayyeh & Jonathan Gootenberg. Depositing organization: Massachusetts Institute of Technology. Publication: Precise kilobase-scale genomic insertions in mammalian cells using PASTE. Fell CW, Schmitt-Ulms C, Tagliaferri DV, Gootenberg JS, Abudayyeh OO. Nat Protoc. 2024 Dec 15. doi: 10.1038/s41596-024-01090-z. PubMed 39676077.
Backbone
  Vector backbone: pU6-pegRNA-GG-acceptor (Addgene #132777)
  Vector type: CRISPR
Growth in bacteria
  Bacterial resistance: Ampicillin, 100 μg/mL
  Growth temperature: 37°C
  Growth strain: NEB Stable
  Copy number: Unknown
Gene/Insert
  Gene/Insert name: NOLC1 atgRNA
  Species: H. sapiens (human)
  Entrez Gene: NOLC1 (a.k.a. NOPP130, NOPP140, NS5ATP13, P130, Srp40)
Terms and licenses: Academic/Nonprofit Terms; Industry Terms: Not Available to Industry
How to cite: NOLC1 atgRNA pDY2250 was a gift from Omar Abudayyeh & Jonathan Gootenberg (Addgene plasmid # 219860 ; http://n2t.net/addgene:219860 ; RRID:Addgene_219860)
